>Addgene plasmid #84175 | pFGC5941-PacI-ath-STTM856 | addgene full sequence | sequence record 169617 | Addgene NGS Result
TGAGACTTTTCAACAAAGGGTAATTTCGGGAAACCTCCTCGGATTCCATTGCCCAGCTATCTGTCACCTC
ATCGAAAGGACAGTAGAAAAGGAAGGTGGCTCCTACAAATGCCATCATTGCGATAAAGGAAAGGCTATCA
TTCAAGATGCCTCTGCCGACAGTGGTCCCAAAGATGGACCCCCACCCACGAGGAGCATCGTGGAAAAAGA
AGACGTTCCAACCACGTCTTCAAAGCAAGTGGATTGATGTGACATCTCCACTGACATGAGGGATGTCGCA
CAACCCCACTATCCTTCGCAAGACCCTTCCTCTATATAAGGAAGTTCATTTCATTTGGAGAGGACAGCCC
AAGCTTGCTGAAGTTATTCGAGGTAGGATTAGTTGTTGTTGTTATGGTCTAATTTAAATATGGTCTAAAG
AAGAAGAATGCTGAAGTTATTCGAGGTAGGATTAGAATTCGGTACGCTGAAATCACCAGTCTCTCTCTAC
AAATCTATCTCTCTCTATTTTCTCCATAAATAACGTGTGAGTAGTTTCCCGATAAGGGAAATTAGGGTTC
TTATAGGGTTTCGCTCATGTGTTGAGCATATAAGAAACCCTTAGTATGTATTTGTATTTGTAAAATACTT
CTATCAATAAAATTTCTAATTCCTAAAACCAAAATCCAGTACTAAAATCCAGATCTCCTAAAGTCCCTAT
AGATCTTTGTCGTGAATATAAACCAGACACGAGACGACTAGACCTGGAGCCCAGACGCCGTTCGAAGCTA
GAAGTACCGCTTAGGCAGGAGGCCGTTAGGGAAAAGATGCTAAGGCAGGGTTGGTTACGTTGACTCCCCC
GTAGGTTTGGTTTAAATATGATGAAGTGGACGGAAGGAAGGAGGAAGACAAGGAAGGATAAGGTTGCAGG
CCCTGTGCAAGGTAAGAAGATGGAAATTTGATAGAGGTACGCTACTATACTTATACTATACGCTAAGGGA
ATGATTGTATTTATACCCTATACCCCCTAATAACCCCTTATCAATTTAAGAAATAATCCGCATAAGCCCC
CGCTTAAAAATTGGTATCAGAGCCATGAATAGGTCTATGACCAAAACTCAAGAGGATAAAACCTCACCAA
AACACGAAAGAGTCCTTAACTCTAAAGATAAGAGATCTTTCAAGATCAAAACTAGTTCCCTCACACCGGT
GACGGGGATCGCATGCGACCTCTAGACCATCACATTGGAGCTTCAGCTGCTCGAGTTCTATAGTGTCACC
TAAATCGTATGTGTATGATACATAAGGTTATGTATTAATTGTAGCCGCGTTCTTACGTCGACGTACCAAT
TACGCCCCGCCCTGTCACTCATCGCAGTACTGTTGTAATTCATTAAGCATTCTGCCGACATGGAAGCCAT
CACAAACGGCATGATGAACCTGAATCGCCAGCGGCATCAGCACCTTGTCGCCTTGCGTATAATATTTGCC
CATGGTGAAAACGGGGGCGAAGAAGTTGTCCATATTGGCCACGTTTAAATCAAAACTGGTGAAACTCACC
CAGGGATTGGCTGAGACGAAAAACATATTCTCAATAAACCCTTTAGGGAAATAGGCCAGGTTTTCACCGT
AACACGCCACATCTTGCGAATATATGTGTAGAAACTGCCGGAAATCGTCGTGGTATTCACTCCAGAGCGA
TGAAAACGTTTCAGTTTGCTCATGGAAAACGGTGTAACAAGGGTGAACACTATCCCATATTACCAGCTCA
CCGTCTTTCATTGCCATACGGAACTCCGGATGAGCATTCATCAGGCGGGCAAGAATGTGAATAAAGGCCG
GATAAAACTTGTGCTTATTTTTCTTTACGGTCTTTAAAAAGGCCGTAATATCCAGCTGAACGGTCTGGTT
ATAGGTACATTGAGCAACTGACTGAAATGCCTCAAAATGTTCTTTACGATGCCATTGGGATATATCAACG
GTGGTATATCCAGTGATTTCTTTCTCCATTTTAGCTTCCTTAGCTCCTGAAAATCTCGATAACTCATTAA
AGCTTATCGATGATAAGCTGTCAAACATGAGAATTTAGCCCGCCTAATGAGCGGGCTTTTTGTTGTGATC
CGCGTTGCTGGCGTTTTTCCATAGGCTCCGCCCCCCTGACGAGCATCACAAAAATCGACGCTCAAGTCAG
AGGTGGCGAAACCCGACAGGACTATAAAGATACCAGGCGTTTCCCCCCTGGAAGCTCCCTCGTGCGCTCT
CCTGTTCCGACCCTGCCGCTTACCGGATACCTGTCCGCCTTTCTTAATTAACTCTCTAGACTCACCTAGG
ATCCATGAATTCTGAGATTTTTCAAATCAGTGCGCAAGACGTGACGTAAGTATCCGAGTCAGTTTTTATT
TTTCTACTAATTTGGTCGTTTATTTCGGCGTGTAGGACATGGCAACCGGGCCTGAATTTCGCGGGTATTC
TGTTTCTATTCCAACTTTTTCTTGATCCGCAGCCATTAACGACTTTTGAATAGATACGCTGACACGCCAA
GCCTCGCTAGTCAAAAGTGTACCAAACAACGCTTTACAGCAAGAACGGAATGCGCGTGACGCTCGCGGTG
ACGCCATTTCGCCTTTTCAGAAATGGATAAATAGCCTTGCTTCCTATTATATCTTCCCAAATTACCAATA
CATTACACTAGCATCTGAATTTCATAACCAATCTCGATACACCAAATCGAATCGATGAGCCCAGAACGAC
GCCCGGCCGACATCCGCCGTGCCACCGAGGCGGACATGCCGGCGGTCTGCACCATCGTCAACCACTACAT
CGAGACAAGCACGGTCAACTTCCGTACCGAGCCGCAGGAACCGCAGGAGTGGACGGACGACCTCGTCCGT
CTGCGGGAGCGCTATCCCTGGCTCGTCGCCGAGGTGGACGGCGAGGTCGCCGGCATCGCCTACGCGGGCC
CCTGGAAGGCACGCAACGCCTACGACTGGACGGCCGAGTCGACCGTGTACGTCTCCCCCCGCCACCAGCG
GACGGGACTGGGCTCCACGCTCTACACCCACCTGCTGAAGTCCCTGGAGGCACAGGGCTTCAAGAGCGTG
GTCGCTGTCATCGGGCTGCCCAACGACCCGAGCGTGCGCATGCACGAGGCGCTCGGATATGCCCCCCGCG
GCATGCTGCGGGCGGCCGGCTTCAAGCACGGGAACTGGCATGACGTGGGTTTCTGGCAGCTGGACTTCAG
CCTGCCGGTACCGCCCCGTCCGGTCCTGCCCGTCACCGAGATTTGACTGCAGAATCTTGGACTCCCATGT
TGGCAAAGGCAACCAAACAAACAATGAATGATCCGCTCCTGCATATGGGGCGGTTTGAGTATTTCAACTG
CCATTTGGGCTGAATTGAAGACATGCTCCTGTCAGAAATTCCGTGATCTTACTCAATATTCAGTAATCTC
GGCCAATATCCTAAATGTGCGTGGCTTTATCTGTCTTTGTATTGTTTCATCAATTCATGTAACGTTTGCT
TTTCTTATGAATTTTCAAATAAATTATCAGATCCGAGCTCGAATTAATTCGGCGTTAATTCAGTACATTA
AAAACGTCCGCAATGTGTTATTAAGTTGTCTAAGCGTCAATTTGTTTACACCACAATATATCCTGCCACC
AGCCAGCCAACAGCTCCCCGACCGGCAGCTCGGCACAAAATCACCACTCGATACAGGCAGCCCATCAGTC
CGGGACGGCGTCAGCGGGAGAGCCGTTGTAAGGCGGCAGACTTTGCTCATGTTACCGATGCTATTCGGAA
GAACGGCAACTAAGCTGCCGGGTTTGAAACACGGATGATCTCGCGGAGGGTAGCATGTTGATTGTAACGA
TGACAGAGCGTTGCTGCCTGTGATCACCGCGGTTTCAAAATCGGCTCCGTCGATACTATGTTATACGCCA
ACTTTGAAAACAACTTTGAAAAAGCTGTTTTCTGGTATTTAAGGTTTTAGAATGCAAGGAACAGTGAATT
GGAGTTCGTCTTGTTATAATTAGCTTCTTGGGGTATCTTTAAATACTGTAGAAAAGAGGAAGGAAATAAT
AAATGGCTAAAATGAGAATATCACCGGAATTGAAAAAACTGATCGAAAAATACCGCTGCGTAAAAGATAC
GGAAGGAATGTCTCCTGCTAAGGTATATAAGCTGGTGGGAGAAAATGAAAACCTATATTTAAAAATGACG
GACAGCCGGTATAAAGGGACCACCTATGATGTGGAACGGGAAAAGGACATGATGCTATGGCTGGAAGGAA
AGCTGCCTGTTCCAAAGGTCCTGCACTTTGAACGGCATGATGGCTGGAGCAATCTGCTCATGAGTGAGGC
CGATGGCGTCCTTTGCTCGGAAGAGTATGAAGATGAACAAAGCCCTGAAAAGATTATCGAGCTGTATGCG
GAGTGCATCAGGCTCTTTCACTCCATCGACATATCGGATTGTCCCTATACGAATAGCTTAGACAGCCGCT
TAGCCGAATTGGATTACTTACTGAATAACGATCTGGCCGATGTGGATTGCGAAAACTGGGAAGAAGACAC
TCCATTTAAAGATCCGCGCGAGCTGTATGATTTTTTAAAGACGGAAAAGCCCGAAGAGGAACTTGTCTTT
TCCCACGGCGACCTGGGAGACAGCAACATCTTTGTGAAAGATGGCAAAGTAAGTGGCTTTATTGATCTTG
GGAGAAGCGGCAGGGCGGACAAGTGGTATGACATTGCCTTCTGCGTCCGGTCGATCAGGGAGGATATCGG
GGAAGAACAGTATGTCGAGCTATTTTTTGACTTACTGGGGATCAAGCCTGATTGGGAGAAAATAAAATAT
TATATTTTACTGGATGAATTGTTTTAGTACCTAGAATGCATGACCAAAATCCCTTAACGTGAGTTTTCGT
TCCACTGAGCGTCAGACCCCGTAGAAAAGATCAAAGGATCTTCTTGAGATCCTTTTTTTCTGCGCGTAAT
CTGCTGCTTGCAAACAAAAAAACCACCGCTACCAGCGGTGGTTTGTTTGCCGGATCAAGAGCTACCAACT
CTTTTTCCGAAGGTAACTGGCTTCAGCAGAGCGCAGATACCAAATACTGTCCTTCTAGTGTAGCCGTAGT
TAGGCCACCACTTCAAGAACTCTGTAGCACCGCCTACATACCTCGCTCTGCTAATCCTGTTACCAGTGGC
TGCTGCCAGTGGCGATAAGTCGTGTCTTACCGGGTTGGACTCAAGACGATAGTTACCGGATAAGGCGCAG
CGGTCGGGCTGAACGGGGGGTTCGTGCACACAGCCCAGCTTGGAGCGAACGACCTACACCGAACTGAGAT
ACCTACAGCGTGAGCTATGAGAAAGCGCCACGCTTCCCGAAGGGAGAAAGGCGGACAGGTATCCGGTAAG
CGGCAGGGTCGGAACAGGAGAGCGCACGAGGGAGCTTCCAGGGGGAAACGCCTGGTATCTTTATAGTCCT
GTCGGGTTTCGCCACCTCTGACTTGAGCGTCGATTTTTGTGATGCTCGTCAGGGGGGCGGAGCCTATGGA
AAAACGCCAGCAACGCGGCCTTTTTACGGTTCCTGGCCTTTTGCTGGCCTTTTGCTCACATGTTCTTTCC
TGCGTTATCCCCTGATTCTGTGGATAACCGTATTACCGCCTTTGAGTGAGCTGATACCGCTCGCCGCAGC
CGAACGACCGAGCGCAGCGAGTCAGTGAGCGAGGAAGCGGAAGAGCGCCTGATGCGGTATTTTCTCCTTA
CGCATCTGTGCGGTATTTCACACCGCATATGGTGCACTCTCAGTACAATCTGCTCTGATGCCGCATAGTT
AAGCCAGTATACACTCCGCTATCGCTACGTGACTGGGTCATGGCTGCGCCCCGACACCCGCCAACACCCG
CTGACGCGCCCTGACGGGCTTGTCTGCTCCCGGCATCCGCTTACAGACAAGCTGTGACCGTCTCCGGGAG
CTGCATGTGTCAGAGGTTTTCACCGTCATCACCGAAACGCGCGAGGCAGGGTGCCTTGATGTGGGCGCCG
GCGGTCGAGTGGCGACGGCGCGGCTTGTCCGCGCCCTGGTAGATTGCCTGGCCGTAGGCCAGCCATTTTT
GAGCGGCCAGCGGCCGCGATAGGCCGACGCGAAGCGGCGGGGCGTAGGGAGCGCAGCGACCGAAGGGTAG
GCGCTTTTTGCAGCTCTTCGGCTGTGCGCTGGCCAGACAGTTATGCACAGGCCAGGCGGGTTTTAAGAGT
TTTAATAAGTTTTAAAGAGTTTTAGGCGGAAAAATCGCCTTTTTTCTCTTTTATATCAGTCACTTACATG
TGTGACCGGTTCCCAATGTACGGCTTTGGGTTCCCAATGTACGGGTTCCGGTTCCCAATGTACGGCTTTG
GGTTCCCAATGTACGTGCTATCCACAGGAAAGAGACCTTTTCGACCTTTTTCCCCTGCTAGGGCAATTTG
CCCTAGCATCTGCTCCGTACATTAGGAACCGGCGGATGCTTCGCCCTCGATCAGGTTGCGGTAGCGCATG
ACTAGGATCGGGCCAGCCTGCCCCGCCTCCTCCTTCAAATCGTACTCCGGCAGGTCATTTGACCCGATCA
GCTTGCGCACGGTGAAACAGAACTTCTTGAACTCTCCGGCGCTGCCACTGCGTTCGTAGATCGTCTTGAA
CAACCATCTGGCTTCTGCCTTGCCTGCGGCGCGGCGTGCCAGGCGGTAGAGAAAACGGCCGATGCCGGGA
TCGATCAAAAAGTAATCGGGGTGAACCGTCAGCACGTCCGGGTTCTTGCCTTCTGTGATCTCGCGGTACA
TCCAATCAGCTAGCTCGATCTCGATGTACTCCGGCCGCCCGGTTTCGCTCTTTACGATCTTGTAGCGGCT
AATCAAGGCTTCACCCTCGGATACCGTCACCAGGCGGCCGTTCTTGGCCTTCTTCGTACGCTGCATGGCA
ACGTGCGTGGTGTTTAACCGAATGCAGGTTTCTACCAGGTCGTCTTTCTGCTTTCCGCCATCGGCTCGCC
GGCAGAACTTGAGTACGTCCGCAACGTGTGGACGGAACACGCGGCCGGGCTTGTCTCCCTTCCCTTCCCG
GTATCGGTTCATGGATTCGGTTAGATGGGAAACCGCCATCAGTACCAGGTCGTAATCCCACACACTGGCC
ATGCCGGCCGGCCCTGCGGAAACCTCTACGTGCCCGTCTGGAAGCTCGTAGCGGATCACCTCGCCAGCTC
GTCGGTCACGCTTCGACAGACGGAAAACGGCCACGTCCATGATGCTGCGACTATCGCGGGTGCCCACGTC
ATAGAGCATCGGAACGAAAAAATCTGGTTGCTCGTCGCCCTTGGGCGGCTTCCTAATCGACGGCGCACCG
GCTGCCGGCGGTTGCCGGGATTCTTTGCGGATTCGATCAGCGGCCGCTTGCCACGATTCACCGGGGCGTG
CTTCTGCCTCGATGCGTTGCCGCTGGGCGGCCTGCGCGGCCTTCAACTTCTCCACCAGGTCATCACCCAG
CGCCGCGCCGATTTGTACCGGGCCGGATGGTTTGCGACCGCTCACGCCGATTCCTCGGGCTTGGGGGTTC
CAGTGCCATTGCAGGGCCGGCAGGCAACCCAGCCGCTTACGCCTGGCCAACCGCCCGTTCCTCCACACAT
GGGGCATTCCACGGCGTCGGTGCCTGGTTGTTCTTGATTTTCCATGCCGCCTCCTTTAGCCGCTAAAATT
CATCTACTCATTTATTCATTTGCTCATTTACTCTGGTAGCTGCGCGATGTATTCAGATAGCAGCTCGGTA
ATGGTCTTGCCTTGGCGTACCGCGTACATCTTCAGCTTGGTGTGATCCTCCGCCGGCAACTGAAAGTTGA
CCCGCTTCATGGCTGGCGTGTCTGCCAGGCTGGCCAACGTTGCAGCCTTGCTGCTGCGTGCGCTCGGACG
GCCGGCACTTAGCGTGTTTGTGCTTTTGCTCATTTTCTCTTTACCTCATTAACTCAAATGAGTTTTGATT
TAATTTCAGCGGCCAGCGCCTGGACCTCGCGGGCAGCGTCGCCCTCGGGTTCTGATTCAAGAACGGTTGT
GCCGGCGGCGGCAGTGCCTGGGTAGCTCACGCGCTGCGTGATACGGGACTCAAGAATGGGCAGCTCGTAC
CCGGCCAGCGCCTCGGCAACCTCACCGCCGATGCGCGTGCCTTTGATCGCCCGCGACACGACAAAGGCCG
CTTGTAGCCTTCCATCCGTGACCTCAATGCGCTGCTTAACCAGCTCCACCAGGTCGGCGGTGGCCCATAT
GTCGTAAGGGCTTGGCTGCACCGGAATCAGCACGAAGTCGGCTGCCTTGATCGCGGACACAGCCAAGTCC
GCCGCCTGGGGCGCTCCGTCGATCACTACGAAGTCGCGCCGGCCGATGGCCTTCACGTCGCGGTCAATCG
TCGGGCGGTCGATGCCGACAACGGTTAGCGGTTGATCTTCCCGCACGGCCGCCCAATCGCGGGCACTGCC
CTGGGGATCGGAATCGACTAACAGAACATCGGCCCCGGCGAGTTGCAGGGCGCGGGCTAGATGGGTTGCG
ATGGTCGTCTTGCCTGACCCGCCTTTCTGGTTAAGTACAGCGATAACCTTCATGCGTTCCCCTTGCGTAT
TTGTTTATTTACTCATCGCATCATATACGCAGCGACCGCATGACGCAAGCTGTTTTACTCAAATACACAT
CACCTTTTTAGACGGCGGCGCTCGGTTTCTTCAGCGGCCAAGCTGGCCGGCCAGGCCGCCAGCTTGGCAT
CAGACAAACCGGCCAGGATTTCATGCAGCCGCACGGTTGAGACGTGCGCGGGCGGCTCGAACACGTACCC
GGCCGCGATCATCTCCGCCTCGATCTCTTCGGTAATGAAAAACGGTTCGTCCTGGCCGTCCTGGTGCGGT
TTCATGCTTGTTCCTCTTGGCGTTCATTCTCGGCGGCCGCCAGGGCGTCGGCCTCGGTCAATGCGTCCTC
ACGGAAGGCACCGCGCCGCCTGGCCTCGGTGGGCGTCACTTCCTCGCTGCGCTCAAGTGCGCGGTACAGG
GTCGAGCGATGCACGCCAAGCAGTGCAGCCGCCTCTTTCACGGTGCGGCCTTCCTGGTCGATCAGCTCGC
GGGCGTGCGCGATCTGTGCCGGGGTGAGGGTAGGGCGGGGGCCAAACTTCACGCCTCGGGCCTTGGCGGC
CTCGCGCCCGCTCCGGGTGCGGTCGATGATTAGGGAACGCTCGAACTCGGCAATGCCGGCGAACACGGTC
AACACCATGCGGCCGGCCGGCGTGGTGGTGTCGGCCCACGGCTCTGCCAGGCTACGCAGGCCCGCGCCGG
CCTCCTGGATGCGCTCGGCAATGTCCAGTAGGTCGCGGGTGCTGCGGGCCAGGCGGTCTAGCCTGGTCAC
TGTCACAACGTCGCCAGGGCGTAGGTGGTCAAGCATCCTGGCCAGCTCCGGGCGGTCGCGCCTGGTGCCG
GTGATCTTCTCGGAAAACAGCTTGGTGCAGCCGGCCGCGTGCAGTTCGGCCCGTTGGTTGGTCAAGTCCT
GGTCGTCGGTGCTGACGCGGGCATAGCCCAGCAGGCCAGCGGCGGCGCTCTTGTTCATGGCGTAATGTCT
CCGGTTCTAGTCGCAAGTATTCTACTTTATGCGACTAAAACACGCGACAAGAAAACGCCAGGAAAAGGGC
AGGGCGGCAGCCTGTCGCGTAACTTAGGACTTGTGCGACATGTCGTTTTCAGAAGACGGCTGCACTGAAC
GTCAGAAGCCGACTGCACTATAGCAGCGGAGGGGTTGGATCAAAGTACTTTGATCCCGAGGGGAACCCTG
TGGTTGGCATGCACATACAAATGGACGAACGGATAAACCTTTTCACGCCCTTTTAAATATCCGATTATTC
TAATAAACGCTCTTTTCTCTTAGGTTTACCCGCCAATATATCCTGTCAAACACTGATAGTTTAAACTGAA
GGCGGGAAACGACAATCTGATCCAAGCTCAAGCTGCTCTAGCATTCGCCATTCAGGCTGCGCAACTGTTG
GGAAGGGCGATCGGTGCGGGCCTCTTCGCTATTACGCCAGCTGGCGAAAGGGGGATGTGCTGCAAGGCGA
TTAAGTTGGGTAACGCCAGGGTTTTCCCAGTCACGACGTTGTAAAACGACGGCCAGTGCCAAGCTTGCAT
GCCTGCAGGTCCTGCTGAGCCTCGACATGTTGTCGCAAAATTCGCCCTGGACCCGCCCAACGATTTGTCG
TCACTGTCAAGGTTTGACCTGCACTTCATTTGGGGCCCACATACACCAAAAAAATGCTGCATAATTCTCG
GGGCAGCAAGTCGGTTACCCGGCCGCCGTGCTGGACCGGGTTGAATGGTGCCCGTAACTTTCGGTAGAGC
GGACGGCCAATACTCAACTTCAAGGAATCTCACCCATGCGCGCCGGCGGGGAACCGGAGTTCCCTTCAGT
GAGCGTTATTAGTTCGCCGCTCGGTGTGTCGTAGATACTAGCCCCTGGGGCACTTTTGAAATTTGAATAA
GATTTATGTAATCAGTCTTTTAGGTTTGACCGGTTCTGCCGCTTTTTTTAAAATTGGATTTGTAATAATA
AAACGCAATTGTTTGTTATTGTGGCGCTCTATCATAGATGTCGCTATAAACCTATTCAGCACAATATATT
GTTTTCATTTTAATATTGTACATATAAGTAGTAGGGTACAATCAGTAAATTGAACGGAGAATATTATTCA
TAAAAATACGATAGTAACGGGTGATATATTCATTAGAATGAACCGAAACCGGCGGTAAGGATCTGAGCTA
CACATGCTCAGGTTTTTTACAACGTGCACAACAGAATTGAAAGCAAATATCATGCGATCATAGGCGTCTC
GCATATCTCATTAAAGCAGGACTCTAGGGACTAGTCCCGGGTCTTAATTAAGTTTGCAAGCAGCAGATTA
CGCGCAGAAAAAAAGGATCTCAAGGAGATCCTTTGGATCACAAAAAAAAGCCCGCTCATTAGGCGGGTTA
AATTCCCGGGTACTGCAGCCGATTCATTAATGCAGGTTAACCTGGCTTATCGAAATTAATACGACTCACT
ATAGGGAGACCGGCAGACCTGATCCCTACTCCAAAAATGTCAAAGATACAGTCTCAGAAGACCAAAGGGC
TATTGAGACTTTTCAACAAAGGGTAATTTCGGGAAACCTCCTCGGATTCCATTGCCCAGCTATCTGTCAC
TTCATCGAAAGGACAGTGGAAAAGGAAGGTGGCTCCTACAAATGCCATCATTGCGATAAAGGAAAGGCTA
TCATTCAAGATGCCTCTGCCGACAGTGGTCCCAAAGATGGACCCCCACCCACGAGGAGCATCGTGGGAAA
AGAAGACGTTCCAACCACGTCTTCAAAGCAAGTGGATTGATGTGACATCTCCACTGACGTAAGGGATGAC
GCACAATCCCACCCCTACTCCAAAAATGTCAAAGATACTGTCTCAGAAGACCAAAGGGCTAT
Features (pLannotate 1.2.2; 27 found; start..end, strand, type, name):
      1..346     +  promoter       CaMV 35S promoter: strong constitutive promoter from cauliflower mosaic virus
    298..344     +  promoter       minimal CaMV 35S promoter: minimal 35S promoter from cauliflower mosaic virus
    509..685     +  polyA_signal   CaMV poly(A) signal: cauliflower mosaic virus polyadenylation signal
   1247..1265    -  promoter       SP6 promoter: promoter for bacteriophage SP6 RNA polymerase
   1330..1989    -  CDS            CmR: chloramphenicol acetyltransferase; cat; confers resistance to chloramphenicol
   1990..2026    -  promoter       cat promoter (fragment): promoter of the E. coli cat gene encoding chloramphenicol acetyltransferase
   2026..2054    -  promoter       tet promoter: E. coli promoter for tetracycline efflux protein gene
   2116..2284    -  rep_origin     ori (fragment): high-copy-number ColE1/pMB1/pBR322/pUC origin of replication
   2329..2709    +  promoter       MAS promoter: mannopine synthase promoter (Velten et al., 1984)
   2715..3263    +  CDS            bar: PAT_STRHY - Experimental evidence at protein level: Swiss-Prot protein existence level 1. Inactivates phosphinothricin (PPT) by transfer of an acetyl group from acetyl CoA. Can also acetylate demethylphosphinothricin but not PTT or glutamate. This enzyme is an effector of phosphinothricin tripeptide (PTT or bialaphos) resistance. From Streptomyces hygroscopicus. Introduced by genetic manipulation and expressed in glufosinate-tolerant maize by Dekalb Genetics.
   3276..3528    +  terminator     MAS terminator: mannopine synthase terminator
   3614..3638    -  misc_feature   LB T-DNA repeat: left border repeat from nopaline C58 T-DNA
   4063..4857    +  CDS            KanR: aminoglycoside phosphotransferase; aphA-3; confers resistance to kanamycin
   4944..5532    +  rep_origin     ori: high-copy-number ColE1/pMB1/pBR322/pUC origin of replication
   5718..5858    -  misc_feature   bom: basis of mobility region from pBR322
   5960..5999    -  CDS            rop (fragment): Rop protein, which maintains plasmids at low copy number; rop
   6202..6396    -  rep_origin     pVS1 oriV: origin of replication for the Pseudomonas plasmid pVS1 (Heeb et al., 2000)
   6462..7535    -  CDS            pVS1 RepA: replication protein from the Pseudomonas plasmid pVS1 (Heeb et al., 2000)
   7964..8593    -  CDS            pVS1 StaA: stability protein from the Pseudomonas plasmid pVS1 (Heeb et al., 2000)
   9153..9554    -  CDS            Y4CG_SINFN (fragment): Protein inferred from homology: Swiss-Prot protein existence level 3. From Sinorhizobium fredii (strain NBRC 101917 / NGR234).
   9894..9918    -  misc_feature   RB T-DNA repeat: right border repeat from nopaline C58 T-DNA
   9984..10138   -  CDS            lacZα (fragment): LacZα fragment of β-galactosidase; lacZ fragment
  10141..10161   -  misc_feature   MCS (fragment): pUC18/19 multiple cloning site
  10162..10869   -  terminator     OCS terminator: octopine synthase terminator
  10902..10943   -  rep_origin     ori (fragment): high-copy-number ColE1/pMB1/pBR322/pUC origin of replication
  11047..11065   +  promoter       T7 promoter: promoter for bacteriophage T7 RNA polymerase
  11134..11422   +  promoter       CaMV 35S promoter (fragment): strong constitutive promoter from cauliflower mosaic virus
