[The description below was written by a language model from this plasmid's Addgene catalogue record and pLannotate feature annotations shown in this document.]
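Description:
pFGC5941-PacI-ath-STTM856 is a plant expression binary vector designed to knock down miR856 function in Arabidopsis thaliana using short tandem target mimic (STTM) technology. It is built on the pFGC5941-PacI backbone, an Agrobacterium-type T-DNA vector. The backbone carries a ColE1/pBR322-type origin with a bom site for replication in E. coli. It also carries the pVS1 oriV, RepA and StaA functions, which typically support stable maintenance in Agrobacterium. A kanamycin resistance gene sits outside the T-DNA borders. Within the left and right border repeats, a bar gene (phosphinothricin acetyltransferase) flanked by the mannopine synthase promoter and terminator provides Basta (glufosinate) selection of transformed plants. An OCS terminator and remnants of a lacZα/MCS region from the parent vector are also annotated.

The payload is a roughly 2.8 kb cassette inserted at a PacI site that is preserved on both sides. According to the depositor, it contains a 2x35S promoter, the STTM, a 35S terminator and a chloramphenicol resistance gene. The feature table agrees with this. It shows CaMV 35S promoter sequence spanning the numbering origin of the circular record, followed by an unannotated interval and then the CaMV poly(A) signal. That interval is presumably where the STTM lies, although the STTM itself is not annotated. CmR follows, with bacterial promoter fragments and partial ori fragments that appear to derive from an intermediate cloning vector. The chloramphenicol marker travels with the insert, so dual chloramphenicol and kanamycin selection identifies backbone plasmids that have received the cassette. An STTM transcript generally presents two non-cleavable miRNA binding sites joined by a short spacer, which sequester the target miRNA and trigger its degradation. The construct is used for miR856 loss-of-function studies in transgenic Arabidopsis.
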