Addgene plasmid #84175: pFGC5941-PacI-ath-STTM856
Purpose: target miRNA856 for destruction in Arabidopsis thaliana
Depositing lab: Guiliang Tang. Depositing organization: Michigan Technological University. Publication: Construction of short tandem target mimic (STTM) to block the functions of plant and animal microRNAs. Tang G, Yan J, Gu Y, Qiao M, Fan R, Mao Y, Tang X. Methods. 2012 Oct;58(2):118-25. doi: 10.1016/j.ymeth.2012.10.006. Epub 2012 Oct 23. PubMed 23098881.
Backbone
  Vector backbone: pFGC5941-PacI
  Backbone manufacturer: Guiliang Tang (Addgene plasmid # 44182)
  Backbone size w/o insert (bp): 8608
  Vector type: Plant Expression
  Selectable markers: Basta
Growth in bacteria
  Bacterial resistance: Chloramphenicol and Kanamycin, 25 & 50 μg/mL
  Growth temperature: 37°C
  Growth strain: DH5alpha
  Copy number: High Copy
Gene/Insert
  Gene/Insert name: STTM856
  Species: A. thaliana (mustard weed)
  Insert size (bp): 2846
  Promoter: 2x35S
  Cloning method: Restriction Enzyme; 5′ cloning site PacI (not destroyed); 3′ cloning site PacI (not destroyed)
  Sequencing primers: 5′ CACTATCCTTCGCAAGACCCTTCC; 3′ CAACACATGAGCGAAACCCTATAA
Terms and licenses: Academic/Nonprofit Terms; Industry Terms: Not Available to Industry
Depositor comments: The insert within this plasmid contains a 2x35S promoter, STTM, T35S and CmR.
How to cite: pFGC5941-PacI-ath-STTM856 was a gift from Guiliang Tang (Addgene plasmid # 84175 ; http://n2t.net/addgene:84175 ; RRID:Addgene_84175)
