>Addgene plasmid #84175 | pFGC5941-PacI-ath-STTM856 | depositor partial sequence | sequence record 160731 | STTM
GCTGAAGTTATTCGAGGTAGGATTAGTTGTTGTTGTTATGGTCTAATTTAAATATGGTCTAAAGAAGAAG
AATGCTGAAGTTATTCGAGGTAGGATTA
