>Addgene plasmid #84175 | pFGC5941-PacI-ath-STTM856 | addgene partial sequence | sequence record 167555 | pFGC-RCS-1 5'-AATAAAAACTGACTCGGA-3'
CTCAGAATTCATGGATCCTAGGTGAGTCTAGAGAGTTAATTAAGAAAGGCGGACAGGTATCCGGTAAGCG
GCAGGGTCGGAACAGGAGAGCGCACGAGGGAGCTTCCAGGGGGGAAACGCCTGGTATCTTTATAGTCCTG
TCGGGTTTCGCCACCTCTGACTTGAGCGTCGATTTTTGTGATGCTCGTCAGGGGGGCGGAGCCTATGGAA
AAACGCCAGCAACGCGGATCACAACAAAAAGCCCGCTCATTAGGCGGGCTAAATTCTCATGTTTGACAGC
TTATCATCGATAAGCTTTAATGAGTTATCGAGATTTTCAGGAGCTAAGGAAGCTAAAATGGAGAAAGAAA
TCACTGGATATACCACCGTTGATATATCCCAATGGCATCGTAAAGAACATTTTGAGGCATTTCAGTCAGT
TGCTCAATGTACCTATAACCAGACCGTTCAGCTGGATATTACGGCCTTTTTAAAGACCGTAAAGAAAAAT
AAGCACAAGTTTTATCCGGCCTTTATTCACATTCTTGCCCGCCTGATGAATGCTCATCCGGAGTTCCGTA
TGGCAATGAAAGACGGTGAGCTGGTAATATGGGATAGTGTTCACCCTTGTTACACCGTTTTCCATGAGCA
AACTGAAACGTTTTCATCGCTCTGGAGTGAATACCACGACGATTTCCGGCAGTTTCTACACATATATTCG
CAAGATGTGGCGTGTTACGGTGAAAACCTGGCCTATTTCCCTAAAGGGTTTATTGAGAATATGTTTTTCG
TCTCAGCCAATCCCTGGGTGAGTTTCACCAGTTTTGATTTAAACGTGGCCAATATGGACAACTTCTTCGC
C
