>Addgene plasmid #84175 | pFGC5941-PacI-ath-STTM856 | addgene partial sequence | sequence record 167556 | M13-F20 5'-TGTAAAACGACGGCCAGT-3'
GAGCCTCGACATGTTGTCGCAAAATTCGCCCTGGACCCGCCCAACGATTTGTCGTCACTGTCAAGGTTTG
ACCTGCACTTCATTTGGGGCCCACATACACCAAAAAAATGCTGCATAATTCTCGGGGCAGCAAGTCGGTT
ACCCGGCCGCCGTGCTGGACCGGGTTGAATGGTGCCCGTAACTTTCGGTAGAGCGGACGGCCAATACTCA
ACTTCAAGGAATCTCACCCATGCGCGCCGGCGGGGAACCGGAGTTCCCTTCAGTGAGCGTTATTAGTTCG
CCGCTCGGTGTGTCGTAGATACTAGCCCCTGGGGCACTTTTGAAATTTGAATAAGATTTATGTAATCAGT
CTTTTAGGTTTGACCGGTTCTGCCGCTTTTTTTAAAATTGGATTTGTAATAATAAAACGCAATTGTTTGT
TATTGTGGCGCTCTATCATAGATGTCGCTATAAACCTATTCAGCACAATATATTGTTTTCATTTTAATAT
TGTACATATAAGTAGTAGGGTACAATCAGTAAATTGAACGGAGAATATTATTCATAAAAATACGATAGTA
ACGGGTGATATATTCATTAGAATGAACCGAAACCGGCGGTAAGGATCTGAGCTACACATGCTCAGGTTTT
TTACAACGTGCACAACAGAATTGAAAGCAAATATCATGCGATCATAGGCGTCTCGCATATCTCATTAAAG
CAGGACTCTAGGGACTAGTCCCGGGTCTTAATTAAGTTTGCAAGCAGCAGATTACGCGCAGAA
